>Addgene plasmid #165088 | pET30a-SARS-CoV2-ORF3b (S23Q) | addgene full sequence | sequence record 324312 | Addgene NGS Result
GGGCGCCAGGGTGGTTTTTCTTTTCACCAGTGAGACGGGCAACAGCTGATTGCCCTTCACCGCCTGGCCC
TGAGAGAGTTGCAGCAAGCGGTCCACGCTGGTTTGCCCCAGCAGGCGAAAATCCTGTTTGATGGTGGTTA
ACGGCGGGATATAACATGAGCTGTCTTCGGTATCGTCGTATCCCACTACCGAGATGTCCGCACCAACGCG
CAGCCCGGACTCGGTAATGGCGCGCATTGCGCCCAGCGCCATCTGATCGTTGGCAACCAGCATCGCAGTG
GGAACGATGCCCTCATTCAGCATTTGCATGGTTTGTTGAAAACCGGACATGGCACTCCAGTCGCCTTCCC
GTTCCGCTATCGGCTGAATTTGATTGCGAGTGAGATATTTATGCCAGCCAGCCAGACGCAGACGCGCCGA
GACAGAACTTAATGGGCCCGCTAACAGCGCGATTTGCTGGTGACCCAATGCGACCAGATGCTCCACGCCC
AGTCGCGTACCGTCTTCATGGGAGAAAATAATACTGTTGATGGGTGTCTGGTCAGAGACATCAAGAAATA
ACGCCGGAACATTAGTGCAGGCAGCTTCCACAGCAATGGCATCCTGGTCATCCAGCGGATAGTTAATGAT
CAGCCCACTGACGCGTTGCGCGAGAAGATTGTGCACCGCCGCTTTACAGGCTTCGACGCCGCTTCGTTCT
ACCATCGACACCACCACGCTGGCACCCAGTTGATCGGCGCGAGATTTAATCGCCGCGACAATTTGCGACG
GCGCGTGCAGGGCCAGACTGGAGGTGGCAACGCCAATCAGCAACGACTGTTTGCCCGCCAGTTGTTGTGC
CACGCGGTTGGGAATGTAATTCAGCTCCGCCATCGCCGCTTCCACTTTTTCCCGCGTTTTCGCAGAAACG
TGGCTGGCCTGGTTCACCACGCGGGAAACGGTCTGATAAGAGACACCGGCATACTCTGCGACATCGTATA
ACGTTACTGGTTTCACATTCACCACCCTGAATTGACTCTCTTCCGGGCGCTATCATGCCATACCGCGAAA
GGTTTTGCGCCATTCGATGGTGTCCGGGATCTCGACGCTCTCCCTTATGCGACTCCTGCATTAGGAAGCA
GCCCAGTAGTAGGTTGAGGCCGTTGAGCACCGCCGCCGCAAGGAATGGTGCATGCAAGGAGATGGCGCCC
AACAGTCCCCCGGCCACGGGGCCTGCCACCATACCCACGCCGAAACAAGCGCTCATGAGCCCGAAGTGGC
GAGCCCGATCTTCCCCATCGGTGATGTCGGCGATATAGGCGCCAGCAACCGCACCTGTGGCGCCGGTGAT
GCCGGCCACGATGCGTCCGGCGTAGAGGATCGAGATCGATCTCGATCCCGCGAAATTAATACGACTCACT
ATAGGGGAATTGTGAGCGGATAACAATTCCCCTCTAGAAATAATTTTGTTTAACTTTAAGAAGGAGATAT
ACATATGCACCATCATCATCATCATTCTTCTGGTCTGGTGCCACGCGGTTCTGGTATGAAAGAAACCGCT
GCTGCTAAATTCGAACGCCAGCACATGGACAGCCCAGATCTGGGTACCGACGACGACGACAAGGCCATGG
CTGATATCGGATCCATGATGCCGACCATCTTCTTTGCGGGTATCCTGATTGTGACCACCATCGTTTACCT
GACCATTGTGCAGCTGCTGCAACTGAGCCTGCTGCAGGTGATGGCGCAGCAAGTTCTGTTCCTGAACATG
ACCACCCGTCTGGTGGTTATTCTGAAGAACGGCAACCTGGAGTAAAAGCTTGCGGCCGCACTCGAGCACC
ACCACCACCACCACTGAGATCCGGCTGCTAACAAAGCCCGAAAGGAAGCTGAGTTGGCTGCTGCCACCGC
TGAGCAATAACTAGCATAACCCCTTGGGGCCTCTAAACGGGTCTTGAGGGGTTTTTTGCTGAAAGGAGGA
ACTATATCCGGATTGGCGAATGGG
[124 nt withheld, positions 1985-2108]
C
[91 nt withheld, positions 2110-2200]
A
[49 nt withheld, positions 2202-2250]
CCTTTGACGTTGGAGTCCACGTTCTTT
[37 nt withheld, positions 2278-2314]
ACCCTATCTCGGTCTATTCTTTTGATTTATAAGGGATTTTGCCGATTTCGGCCTATTGGTTAAAAAATGA
GCTGATTTAACAAAAATTTAACGCGAATTTTAACAAAATATTAACGCTTACAATTTAGGTGGCACTTTTC
GGGGAAATGTGCGCGGAACCCCTATTTGTTTATTTTTCTAAATACATTCAAATATGTATCCGCTCATGAA
TTAATTCTTAGAAAAACTCATCGAGCATCAAATGAAACTGCAATTTATTCATATCAGGATTATCAATACC
ATATTTTTGAAAAAGCCGTTTCTGTAATGAAGGAGAAAACTCACCGAGGCAGTTCCATAGGATGGCAAGA
TCCTGGTATCGGTCTGCGATTCCGACTCGTCCAACATCAATACAACCTATTAATTTCCCCTCGTCAAAAA
TAAGGTTATCAAGTGAGAAATCACCATGAGTGACGACTGAATCCGGTGAGAATGGCAAAAGTTTATGCAT
TTCTTTCCAGACTTGTTCAACAGGCCAGCCATTACGCTCGTCATCAAAATCACTCGCATCAACCAAACCG
TTATTCATTCGTGATTGCGCCTGAGCGAGACGAAATACGCGATCGCTGTTAAAAGGACAATTACAAACAG
GAATCGAATGCAACCGGCGCAGGAACACTGCCAGCGCATCAACAATATTTTCACCTGAATCAGGATATTC
TTCTAATACCTGGAATGCTGTTTTCCCGGGGATCGCAGTGGTGAGTAACCATGCATCATCAGGAGTACGG
ATAAAATGCTTGATGGTCGGAAGAGGCATAAATTCCGTCAGCCAGTTTAGTCTGACCATCTCATCTGTAA
CATCATTGGCAACGCTACCTTTGCCATGTTTCAGAAACAACTCTGGCGCATCGGGCTTCCCATACAATCG
ATAGATTGTCGCACCTGATTGCCCGACATTATCGCGAGCCCATTTATACCCATATAAATCAGCATCCATG
TTGGAATTTAATCGCGGCCTAGAGCAAGACGTTTCCCGTTGAATATGGCTCATAACACCCCTTGTATTAC
TGTTTATGTAAGCAGACAGTTTTATTGTTCATGACCAAAATCCCTTAACGTGAGTTTTCGTTCCACTGAG
CGTCAGACCCCGTAGAAAAGATCAAAGGATCTTCTTGAGATCCTTTTTTTCTGCGCGTAATCTGCTGCTT
GCAAACAAAAAAACCACCGCTACCAGCGGTGGTTTGTTTGCCGGATCAAGAGCTACCAACTCTTTTTCCG
AAGGTAACTGGCTTCAGCAGAGCGCAGATACCAAATACTGTCCTTCTAGTGTAGCCGTAGTTAGGCCACC
ACTTCAAGAACTCTGTAGCACCGCCTACATACCTCGCTCTGCTAATCCTGTTACCAGTGGCTGCTGCCAG
TGGCGATAAGTCGTGTCTTACCGGGTTGGACTCAAGACGATAGTTACCGGATAAGGCGCAGCGGTCGGGC
TGAACGGGGGGTTCGTGCACACAGCCCAGCTTGGAGCGAACGACCTACACCGAACTGAGATACCTACAGC
GTGAGCTATGAGAAAGCGCCACGCTTCCCGAAGGGAGAAAGGCGGACAGGTATCCGGTAAGCGGCAGGGT
CGGAACAGGAGAGCGCACGAGGGAGCTTCCAGGGGGAAACGCCTGGTATCTTTATAGTCCTGTCGGGTTT
CGCCACCTCTGACTTGAGCGTCGATTTTTGTGATGCTCGTCAGGGGGGCGGAGCCTATGGAAAAACGCCA
GCAACGCGGCCTTTTTACGGTTCCTGGCCTTTTGCTGGCCTTTTGCTCACATGTTCTTTCCTGCGTTATC
CCCTGATTCTGTGGATAACCGTATTACCGCCTTTGAGTGAGCTGATACCGCTCGCCGCAGCCGAACGACC
GAGCGCAGCGAGTCAGTGAGCGAGGAAGCGGAAGAGCGCCTGATGCGGTATTTTCTCCTTACGCATCTGT
GCGGTATTTCACACCGCAATGGTGCACTCTCAGTACAATCTGCTCTGATGCCGCATAGTTAAGCCAGTAT
ACACTCCGCTATCGCTACGTGACTGGGTCATGGCTGCGCCCCGACACCCGCCAACACCCGCTGACGCGCC
CTGACGGGCTTGTCTGCTCCCGGCATCCGCTTACAGACAAGCTGTGACCGTCTCCGGGAGCTGCATGTGT
CAGAGGTTTTCACCGTCATCACCGAAACGCGCGAGGCAGCTGCGGTAAAGCTCATCAGCGTGGTCGTGAA
GCGATTCACAGATGTCTGCCTGTTCATCCGCGTCCAGCTCGTTGAGTTTCTCCAGAAGCGTTAATGTCTG
GCTTCTGATAAAGCGGGCCATGTTAAGGGCGGTTTTTTCCTGTTTGGTCACTGATGCCTCCGTGTAAGGG
GGATTTCTGTTCATGGGGGTAATGATACCGATGAAACGAGAGAGGATGCTCACGATACGGGTTACTGATG
ATGAACATGCCCGGTTACTGGAACGTTGTGAGGGTAAACAACTGGCGGTATGGATGCGGCGGGACCAGAG
AAAAATCACTCAGGGTCAATGCCAGCGCTTCGTTAATACAGATGTAGGTGTTCCACAGGGTAGCCAGCAG
CATCCTGCGATGCAGATCCGGAACATAATGGTGCAGGGCGCTGACTTCCGCGTTTCCAGACTTTACGAAA
CACGGAAACCGAAGACCATTCATGTTGTTGCTCAGGTCGCAGACGTTTTGCAGCAGCAGTCGCTTCACGT
TCGCTCGCGTATCGGTGATTCATTCTGCTAACCAGTAAGGCAACCCCGCCAGCCTAGCCGGGTCCTCAAC
GACAGGAGCACGATCATGCGCACCCGTGGGGCCGCCATGCCGGCGATAATGGCCTGCTTCTCGCCGAAAC
GTTTGGTGGCGGGACCAGTGACGAAGGCTTGAGCGAGGGCGTGCAAGATTCCGAATACCGCAAGCGACAG
GCCGATCATCGTCGCGCTCCAGCGAAAGCGGTCCTCGCCGAAAATGACCCAGAGCGCTGCCGGCACCTGT
CCTACGAGTTGCATGATAAAGAAGACAGTCATAAGTGCGGCGACGATAGTCATGCCCCGCGCCCACCGGA
AGGAGCTGACTGGGTTGAAGGCTCTCAAGGGCATCGGTCGAGATCCCGGTGCCTAATGAGTGAGCTAACT
TACATTAATTGCGTTGCGCTCACTGCCCGCTTTCCAGTCGGGAAACCTGTCGTGCCAGCTGCATTAATGA
ATCGGCCAACGCGCGGGGAGAGGCGGTTTGCGTATT
Features (pLannotate 1.2.2; 20 found; start..end, strand, type, name):
    997..1074    -  promoter       lacI promoter: lacI
   1082..1361    -  CDS            TcR (fragment): tetracycline efflux protein; tet; confers resistance to tetracycline
   1387..1405    +  promoter       T7 promoter: promoter for bacteriophage T7 RNA polymerase
   1406..1430    +  protein_bind   lac operator: The lac repressor binds to the lac operator to inhibit transcription in E. coli. This inhibition can be relieved by adding lactose or isopropyl-β-D-thiogalactopyranoside (IPTG). lac repressor encoded by lacI
   1445..1467    +  RBS            RBS: efficient ribosome binding site from bacteriophage T7 gene 10 (Olins and Rangwala, 1989)
   1529..1573    +  CDS            S-Tag: affinity and epitope tag derived from pancreatic ribonuclease A
   1625..1690    +  CDS            ORF3B_SARS2: Protein predicted: Swiss-Prot protein existence level 4. May play a role in interferon antiviral system evasion. From Severe acute respiratory syndrome coronavirus 2 (2019-nCoV) (SARS-CoV-2).
   1817..1834    +  CDS            9xHis (fragment): 9xHis affinity tag
   1844..1893    +  CDS            SET1 (fragment): solubility-enhancement tag derived from T7 phage gene 10B
   1901..1948    +  terminator     T7 terminator: transcription terminator for bacteriophage T7 RNA polymerase
   1985..2413    +  rep_origin     f1 ori (sequence partly withheld): f1 bacteriophage origin of replication; arrow indicates direction of (+) strand synthesis
   2466..2523    +  promoter       AmpR promoter (fragment): bla
   2532..3347    -  CDS            KanR: aminoglycoside phosphotransferase; aph(3')-Ia; confers resistance to kanamycin in bacteria or G418 (Geneticin®) in eukaryotes
   3469..4057    +  rep_origin     ori: high-copy-number ColE1/pMB1/pBR322/pUC origin of replication
   4243..4382    -  misc_feature   bom: basis of mobility region from pBR322
   4484..4675    -  CDS            rop: Rop protein, which maintains plasmids at low copy number; rop
   4692..5072    +  CDS            YPB1_ECOLX: Protein predicted: Swiss-Prot protein existence level 4. From Escherichia coli.
   5144..5435    -  CDS            TcR (fragment): tetracycline efflux protein; tet; confers resistance to tetracycline
   5450..5471    -  protein_bind   CAP binding site: CAP binding activates transcription in the presence of cAMP. E. coli catabolite activator protein
   5484..996     -  CDS            lacI (across the origin): lac repressor; lacI; The lac repressor binds to the lac operator to inhibit transcription in E. coli. This inhibition can be relieved by adding lactose or isopropyl-β-D-thiogalactopyranoside (IPTG).
