[The description below was written by a language model from this plasmid's Addgene catalogue record and pLannotate feature annotations shown in this document.]
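Description:
pET30a-SARS-CoV2-ORF3b (S23Q) is a bacterial expression plasmid of about 5.6 kb, built on the pET-30a(+) backbone for producing the SARS-CoV-2 accessory protein ORF3b in E. coli. It is selected with kanamycin through an aph(3')-Ia resistance gene. Replication depends on a pBR322-type ColE1 origin accompanied by the bom region and the rop gene, consistent with its listing as a low-copy plasmid. An f1 origin is also present, which allows single-stranded DNA production. The short tetracycline-resistance fragments and the partial AmpR promoter in the annotation are non-functional backbone remnants rather than usable markers.

Expression is driven by a T7 promoter followed directly by a lac operator and the T7 gene 10 ribosome binding site, with a T7 terminator downstream. The plasmid carries its own lacI gene and promoter, so transcription stays repressed until induced with IPTG, and it requires a host that supplies T7 RNA polymerase. The insert, introduced by ligation-independent cloning, lies downstream of an S-Tag, and a histidine tag segment is annotated after the insert. The annotation shows no additional N-terminal His tag, and the exact reading frame of the fusion is not stated.

In the insert, the stop codon at position 23 of ORF3b is changed to glutamine. This should allow translation to read through the natural premature termination point. It also fits the feature table, where the match to the reference ORF3b covers only the first 22 codons of a longer insert region. The associated publication describes a multi-antigen platform for detecting SARS-CoV-2-specific antibody responses, suggesting the recombinant protein serves as a serological antigen.
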