Addgene plasmid #165088: pET30a-SARS-CoV2-ORF3b (S23Q)
Purpose: protein expression in E. coli
Depositing lab: Rick Tarleton. Depositing organization: University of Georgia. Publication: A flexible, pan-species, multi-antigen platform for the detection and monitoring of SARS-CoV-2-specific antibody responses. Shen H, Forgacs D, Chapla D, Moremen KW, Wells L, Hamer SA, Tompkins SM, Ross TM, Rouphael N, Edupuganti S, Collins MH, Tarleton RL. medRxiv [Preprint]. 2021 Jan 27:2021.01.20.21249279. doi: 10.1101/2021.01.20.21249279. PubMed 33532799.
Backbone
  Vector backbone: pET-30a(+)
  Vector type: Bacterial Expression
Growth in bacteria
  Bacterial resistance: Kanamycin, 50 μg/mL
  Growth temperature: 37°C
  Growth strain: DH5alpha
  Copy number: Low Copy
Gene/Insert
  Gene/Insert name: Severe acute respiratory syndrome coronavirus 2 ORF3b (S23Q)
  Species: SARS-CoV2
  Mutation: Stop codon to glutamine at 23rd amino acid
  Cloning method: Ligation Independent Cloning
Terms and licenses: Academic/Nonprofit Terms; Industry Terms
How to cite: pET30a-SARS-CoV2-ORF3b (S23Q) was a gift from Rick Tarleton (Addgene plasmid # 165088 ; http://n2t.net/addgene:165088 ; RRID:Addgene_165088)
