>Addgene plasmid #165088 | pET30a-SARS-CoV2-ORF3b (S23Q) | depositor partial sequence | sequence record 320704 | SARS-CoV2-ORF3b (S23Q)
ATGATGCCGACCATCTTCTTTGCGGGTATCCTGATTGTGACCACCATCGTTTACCTGACCATTGTGCAGC
TGCTGCAACTGAGCCTGCTGCAGGTGATGGCGCAGCAAGTTCTGTTCCTGAACATGACCACCCGTCTGGT
GGTTATTCTGAAGAACGGCAACCTGGAGTAA
